Addgene plasmid #171788: pUCSh5-2300
Purpose: Encodes sgRNA target 2300 and Gentamicin resistance transposon.
Depositing lab: Christopher Reisch. Depositing organization: University of Florida. Publication: CRISPR-Associated Transposase for Targeted Mutagenesis in Diverse Proteobacteria. Trujillo Rodriguez L, Ellington AJ, Reisch CR, Chevrette MG. ACS Synth Biol. 2023 Jun 27. doi: 10.1021/acssynbio.3c00065. PubMed 37368499.
Backbone
  Vector backbone: pUC
  Backbone size w/o insert (bp): 5219
  Total vector size (bp): 5243
  Vector type: Bacterial Expression, CRISPR, Synthetic Biology
Growth in bacteria
  Bacterial resistance: Ampicillin, 100 μg/mL
  Growth temperature: 37°C
  Growth strain: DH5alpha
  Copy number: High Copy
Gene/Insert
  Gene/Insert name: Sh-CAST sgRNA 2300
  gRNA/shRNA sequence: ggggtagcgggcgaagcactgcag
  Promoter: J23119
  Cloning method: Unknown
  Sequencing primers: 5′ ggggttccgcgcacatttc; 3′ caacgctgatgggtcacgac
Resource information
  A portion of this plasmid was derived from a plasmid made by: Addgene plasmid #127924 - pDonor_ShCAST_kanR
Terms and licenses: Academic/Nonprofit Terms; Industry Terms: Not Available to Industry
How to cite: pUCSh5-2300 was a gift from Christopher Reisch (Addgene plasmid # 171788 ; http://n2t.net/addgene:171788 ; RRID:Addgene_171788)
