[The description below was written by a language model from this plasmid's Addgene catalogue record and pLannotate feature annotations shown in this document.]
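Description:
pUCSh5-2300 is a high-copy pUC-based bacterial plasmid that serves as the combined guide RNA and donor component of a ShCAST CRISPR-associated transposase system for targeted insertional mutagenesis in proteobacteria. It replicates in E. coli from the ColE1/pUC origin and is selected with ampicillin through the bla gene and its native promoter. Part of the plasmid derives from the ShCAST donor plasmid pDonor_ShCAST_kanR.

The plasmid has two functional modules. The first is an sgRNA cassette in which the strong constitutive synthetic promoter J23119 drives the Sh-CAST single guide RNA carrying the spacer designated "2300". An rrnB T1 terminator upstream insulates the cassette, and a T7Te terminator follows it. The record does not say which gene or organism target 2300 corresponds to. The second module is the gentamicin resistance cargo: the aacC1 gentamicin acetyltransferase gene expressed from the class 1 integron Pc promoter and bracketed by FRT sites, one full-length and one minimal. This arrangement should allow FLP recombinase to excise the marker after integration. According to the stated purpose this cassette constitutes the transposon, but the feature table does not annotate the ShCAST transposon ends. No Cas12k or Tns transposase genes are annotated either, so these are presumably provided from a separate plasmid. The short hits to CmR, Tn5 tnpA, bom and mVenus are small fragments, most likely cloning remnants or spurious matches.

The catalogue lists a total size of 5,243 bp, whereas the annotated sequencing record is 4,634 nt. The record does not explain this discrepancy.
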