Features (pLannotate 1.2.2; 18 found; start..end, strand, type, name):
    343..376     -  protein_bind   FRT (minimal): supports FLP-mediated excision but not integration (Turan and Bode, 2011) FLP recombinase from the Saccharomyces cerevisiae 2μ plasmid
    438..524     -  terminator     rrnB T1 terminator: Escherichia coli rrnB; transcription terminator T1 from the E. coli rrnB gene
    588..617     -  CDS            CmR (fragment): chloramphenicol acetyltransferase confers resistance to chloramphenicol
    627..721     -  terminator     lambda t0 terminator: transcription terminator from phage lambda
    992..1015    -  misc_feature   bom (fragment): basis of mobility region from pBR322
   1016..1059    +  rep_origin     ori (fragment): high-copy-number ColE1/pMB1/pBR322/pUC origin of replication
   1257..1845    -  rep_origin     ori: high-copy-number ColE1/pMB1/pBR322/pUC origin of replication
   2016..2876    -  CDS            AmpR: β-lactamase; bla; confers resistance to ampicillin, carbenicillin, and related antibiotics
   2877..2981    -  promoter       AmpR promoter: bla
   3026..3097    +  terminator     rrnB T1 terminator: transcription terminator T1 from the E. coli rrnB gene
   3112..3145    +  promoter       J23119 promoter: bacterial promoter (Registry of Standard Biological Parts BBa J23119)
   3376..3400    -  CDS            VN155(I152L) (fragment): improved N-terminal fragment of mVenus for use in bimolecular fluorescence complementation (BiFC) (Kodama and Hu, 2010)
   3400..3427    +  terminator     T7Te terminator: phage T7 early transcription terminator
   3861..3908    -  protein_bind   FRT: FLP-mediated recombination occurs in the 8-bp core sequence TCTAGAAA (Turan and Bode, 2011). FLP recombinase from the Saccharomyces cerevisiae 2μ plasmid
   3967..4062    +  CDS            tnpA (fragment): TN5P_ECOLX - Also known as tnp. Experimental evidence at protein level: Swiss-Prot protein existence level 1. Mediates transposition of transposon Tn5 by a 'cut and paste' mechanism. First, the monomeric transposase binds the 19 bp inverted DNA repeats flanking the transposon. Then, dimerization of the DNA- bound transposase creates a synaptic DNA complex. After nicking of the first DNA strand, excision of the transposon proceeds through a series of intermediates. The transposase then mediates the insertion of the transposon at a new site by strand transfer. The activity of the wild- type tran
   4062..4088    -  CDS            CmR (fragment): chloramphenicol acetyltransferase; cat; confers resistance to chloramphenicol
   4126..4154    +  promoter       Pc promoter: intI1 (promoter lies within the coding sequence); class 1 integron promoter
   4343..242     +  CDS            GmR (across the origin): gentamycin acetyltransferase; aacC1; confers resistance to gentamycin
>Addgene plasmid #171788 | pUCSh5-2300 | addgene full sequence | sequence record 348303 | Addgene NGS Result
AGTTTGAGCAGCCGCGTAGTGAGATCTATATCTATGATCTCGCAGTCTCCGGAGAGCACCGGAGGCAGGG
CATTGCCACCGCGCTCATCAATCTCCTCAAGCATGAGGCCAACGCGCTTGGTGCTTATGTGATCTACGTG
CAAGCAGATTACGGTGACGATCCCGCAGTGGCTCTCTATACAAAGTTGGGCATACGGGAAGAAGTGATGC
ACTTTGATATCGACCCAAGTACCGCCACCTAACAATTCGTTCAAGCCGAGATCGGCTTCCCGGCCGCGGA
GTTGTTCGGTAAATTGTCACAACGCCGCCAGGTGGCACGCACATCAGCTTCAAAAGCGCTCTGAAGTTCC
TATACTTTCTAGAGAATAGGAACTTCGGAATAGGTACTTCAAGATCCCCAATTCGAGATCGTCCGGGCCG
CAAGCTCCTAGCGGCGGATTTGTCCTACTCAGGAGAGCGTTCACCGACAAACAACAGATAAAACGAAAGG
CCCAGTCTTTCGACTGAGCCTTTCGTTTTATTTGATGCCTCAAGCTAGAGAGTCATTACCCCAGGCGTTT
AAGGGCACCAATAACTGCCTTAAAAAAATTACGCCCCGCCCTGCCACTCATCGCAGTCTAGCTTGGATTC
TCACCAATAAAAAACGCCCGGCGGCAACCGAGCGTTCTGAACAAATCCAGATGGAGTTCTGAGGTCATTA
CTGGATCTATCAACAGGAGTCCAAGCTCAGCTAATTAAGGCGACAGTCAATTTGTCATTATGAAAATACA
CAAAAGCTTTTTCCTATCTTGCAAAGCGACAGCTAATTTGTCACAATCACGGACAACGACATCTATTTTG
TCACTGCAAAGAGGTTATGCTAAAACTGCCAAAGCGCTATAATCTATACTGTATAAGGATTTTACTGATG
ACAATAATTTGTCACAACGACATATAATTAGTCACTGTACACGTAGAGACGTAGCAATGCTACCTCTCTA
CAATGGTTTTGTATGGTGCACTCTCAGTACAATCTTGTAGCACCGCCTACATACCTCGCTCTGCTAATCC
TGTTACCAGCCGGTGCGCTCTTCCCTGTCCGCTTCCTCGCTCACTGACTCGCTGCGCTCGGTCGTTCGGC
TGCGGCGAGCGGTATCAGCTCACTCAAAGGCGGTAATACGGTTATCCACAGAATCAGGGGATAACGCAGG
AAAGAACATGTGAGCAAAAGGCCAGCAAAAGGCCAGGAACCGTAAAAAGGCCGCGTTGCTGGCGTTTTTC
CATAGGCTCCGCCCCCCTGACGAGCATCACAAAAATCGACGCTCAAGTCAGAGGTGGCGAAACCCGACAG
GACTATAAAGATACCAGGCGTTTCCCCCTGGAAGCTCCCTCGTGCGCTCTCCTGTTCCGACCCTGCCGCT
TACCGGATACCTGTCCGCCTTTCTCCCTTCGGGAAGCGTGGCGCTTTCTCATAGCTCACGCTGTAGGTAT
CTCAGTTCGGTGTAGGTCGTTCGCTCCAAGCTGGGCTGTGTGCACGAACCCCCCGTTCAGCCCGACCGCT
GCGCCTTATCCGGTAACTATCGTCTTGAGTCCAACCCGGTAAGACACGACTTATCGCCACTGGCAGCAGC
CACTGGTAACAGGATTAGCAGAGCGAGGTATGTAGGCGGTGCTACAGAGTTCTTGAAGTGGTGGCCTAAC
TACGGCTACACTAGAAGAACAGTATTTGGTATCTGCGCTCTGCTGAAGCCAGTTACCTTCGGAAAAAGAG
TTGGTAGCTCTTGATCCGGCAAACAAACCACCGCTGGTAGCGGTGGTTTTTTTGTTTGCAAGCAGCAGAT
TACGCGCAGAAAAAAAGGATCTCAAGAAGATCCTTTGATCTTTTCTACGGGGTCTGACGCTCAGTGGAAC
GAAAACTCACGTTAAGGGATTTTGGTCATGAGATTATCAAAAAGGATCTTCACCTAGATCCTTTTAAATT
AAAAATGAAGTTTTAAATCAATCTAAAGTATATATGAGTAAACTTGGTCTGACAGTTACCAATGCTTAAT
CAGTGAGGCACCTATCTCAGCGATCTGTCTATTTCGTTCATCCATAGTTGCCTGACTCCCCGTCGTGTAG
ATAACTACGATACGGGAGGGCTTACCATCTGGCCCCAGTGCTGCAATGATACCGCGAGACCCACGCTCAC
CGGCTCCAGATTTATCAGCAATAAACCAGCCAGCCGGAAGGGCCGAGCGCAGAAGTGGTCCTGCAACTTT
ATCCGCCTCCATCCAGTCTATTAATTGTTGCCGGGAAGCTAGAGTAAGTAGTTCGCCAGTTAATAGTTTG
CGCAACGTTGTTGCCATTGCTACAGGCATCGTGGTGTCACGCTCGTCGTTTGGTATGGCTTCATTCAGCT
CCGGTTCCCAACGATCAAGGCGAGTTACATGATCCCCCATGTTGTGCAAAAAAGCGGTTAGCTCCTTCGG
TCCTCCGATCGTTGTCAGAAGTAAGTTGGCCGCAGTGTTATCACTCATGGTTATGGCAGCACTGCATAAT
TCTCTTACTGTCATGCCATCCGTAAGATGCTTTTCTGTGACTGGTGAGTACTCAACCAAGTCATTCTGAG
AATAGTGTATGCGGCGACCGAGTTGCTCTTGCCCGGCGTCAATACGGGATAATACCGCGCCACATAGCAG
AACTTTAAAAGTGCTCATCATTGGAAAACGTTCTTCGGGGCGAAAACTCTCAAGGATCTTACCGCTGTTG
AGATCCAGTTCGATGTAACCCACTCGTGCACCCAACTGATCTTCAGCATCTTTTACTTTCACCAGCGTTT
CTGGGTGAGCAAAAACAGGAAGGCAAAATGCCGCAAAAAAGGGAATAAGGGCGACACGGAAATGTTGAAT
ACTCATACTCTTCCTTTTTCAATATTATTGAAGCATTTATCAGGGTTATTGTCTCATGAGCGGATACATA
TTTGAATGTATTTAGAAAAATAAACAAATAGGGGTTCCGCGCACATTTCCCCGAAAAGTGCCACCTGGTA
AGGATCTCCAGGCATCAAATAAAACGAAAGGCTCAGTCGAAAGACTGGGCCTTTCGTTTTATCTGTTGTT
TGTCGGTGAACGCTCTCTACTAGAGAGACCCTGACAGCTAGCTCAGTCCTAGGTATAATGCTAGCATATT
AATAGCGCCGCAATTCATGCTGCTTGCAGCCTCTGAATTTTGTTAAATGAGGGTTAGTTTGACTGTATAA
ATACAGTCTTGCTTTCTGACCCTGGTAGCTGCTCACCCTGATGCTGCTGTCAATAGACAGGATAGGTGCG
CTCCCAGCAATAAGGGCGCGGATGTACTGCTGTAGTGGCTACTGAATCACCCCCGATCAAGGGGGAACCC
TAAATGGGTTGAAAGGGGGTAGCGGGCGAAGCACTGCAGGGCTCACCTTCGGGTGGGCCTTTCTGCGCAG
GTGGCACTTTTCGGGGAAATGTGCGCGGAACCCCGCTTTCCAGTCGGGAAACCGGCCTAGGCGGCCTGAG
ATCACGAGGCCCTTTCGTCAATGACCCCGAAGCAGGGTTATGCAGCGGAAAGTAAAAAATTTTTAGTTTA
TTAGACATCTCCACAAAAGGCGTAGTGTACAGTGACAAATTATCTGTCGTCGGTGACAGATTAATGTCAT
TGTGACTATTTAATTGTCGTCGTGACCCATCAGCGTTGCTTAATTAATTGATGACAAATTAAATGTCATC
AATATAATATGCTCTGCAATTATTATACAAAGCAATTAAAACAAGCGGATAAAAGGACTTGCTTTCAACC
CACCCCTAAGTTTAATAGTTACTGAGGGGGATCCACTAGTGAGCTCATGCATGATCTCGAATTAGCTTCA
AAAGCGCTCTGAAGTTCCTATACTTTCTAGAGAATAGGAACTTCGGAATAGGAACTTCAAGATCCCCTGA
TTCCCTTTGTCAACAGCAATGGATAATTCGATTTAACAAATGCATGGCGCAAGGGCTGCTAAAGGAAGCG
GAACACGTAGAAAGCCAGTCCGCAGAAACGGTGCAGACCCCGGATGAATGTCAGCTACTGGGCTATCTGG
ACGCCTTGCGTATAATATTTGCCCATGGACGCACACCGTGGAAACGGATGAAGGCACGAACCCAGTTGAC
ATAAGCCTGTTCGGTTCGTAAACTGTAATGCAAGTAGCGTATGCGCTCACGCAACTGGTCCAGAACCTTG
ACCGAACGCAGCGGTGGTAACGGCGCAGTGGCGGTTTTCATGGCTTGTTATGACTGTTTTTTTGTACAGT
CTATGCCTCGGGCATCCAAGCAGCAAGCGCGTTACGCCGTGGGTCGATGTTTGATGTTATGGAGCAGCAA
CGATGTTACGCAGCAGCAACGATGTTACGCAGCAGGGCAGTCGCCCTAAAACAAAGTTAGGTGGCTCAAG
TATGGGCATCATTCGCACATGTAGGCTCGGCCCTGACCAAGTCAAATCCATGCGGGCTGCTCTTGATCTT
TTCGGTCGTGAGTTCGGAGACGTAGCCACCTACTCCCAACATCAGCCGGACTCCGATTACCTCGGGAACT
TGCTCCGTAGTAAGACATTCATCGCGCTTGCTGCCTTCGACCAAGAAGCGGTTGTTGGCGCTCTCGCGGC
TTACGTTCTGCCCA
